>Addgene plasmid #217040 | pMV-Chaplin1_DR | addgene full sequence | sequence record 443303 | Addgene NGS Result
AAAAATAAACAAATAGGGGTTCCGCGCACATTTCCCCGAAAAGTGCCACCTGACGTCTAAGAAACCATTA
TTATCATGACATTAACCTATAAAAATAGGCGTATCACGAGGCCCTTTCGTTGTAAAACGACGGCCAGTCG
AACCACGCAATGCGTCTCGATCCGCAGTGTCTTGCGTCTCTACTAGTGTCTATAGCAGGGGTCGGCAACC
CGCGGCTCTAGAGCCGCATGCGGCTCTTTAGCGCTGCCCTAGTGGCTCCCTGGAGCTTTTTCAATAAATT
TTGAAAATGAAAAAAGATGTGGGAGGTAAATATAGTTTTTGTTTTTAATATGGTTTCTATAGGAGGAAAA
GTTTTCCAATGCTGTAAAAGTGTGTAGAATAAATATTTAATTTCAACATTTCTGTCAACGAAGATTTGCG
TCATGGTCTGCGACACACGTTTCCATCAGCAGGGCGGGATGCCAGACAGGTGGCTATTGTAAATAAACCG
GCGGCTGTGTGATGGACGACCGGTGCTAGCAATTCTACCGGGTAGGGGAGGCGCTTTTCCCAAGGCAGTC
TGGAGCATGCGCTTTAGCAGCCCCGCTGGGCACTTGGCGCTACACAAGTGGCCTCTGGCCTCGCACACAT
TCCACATCCACCGGTAGGCGCCAACCGGCTCCGTTCTTTGGTGGCCCCTTCGCGCCACCTTCTACTCCTC
CCCTAGTCAGGAAGTTCCCCCCCGCCCCGCAGCTCGCGTCGTGCAGGACGTGACAAATGGAAGTAGCACG
TCTCACTAGTCTCGTGCAGATGGACAGCACCGCTGAGCAATGGAAGCGGGTAGGCCTTTGGGGCAGCGGC
CAATAGCAGCTTTGCTCCTTCGCTTTCTGGGCTCAGAGGCTGGGAAGGGGTGGGTCCGGGGGCGGGCTCA
GGGGCGGGCTCAGGGGCGGGGCGGGCGCCCGAAGGTCCTCCGGAGGCCCGGCATTCTGCACGCTTCAAAA
GCGCACGTCTGCCGCGCTGTTCTCCTCTTCCTCATCTCCGGGCCTTTCGACCTGCAGCCAACGCCACCAT
GGGGACCGAGTACAAGCCCACGGTGCGCCTCGCCACCCGCGACGACGTCCCCCGGGCCGTACGCACCCTC
GCCGCCGCGTTCGCCGACTACCCCGCCACGCGCCACACCGTCGACCCGGACCGCCACATCGAGCGGGTCA
CCGAGCTGCAAGAACTCTTCCTCACGCGCGTCGGGCTCGACATCGGCAAGGTGTGGGTCGCGGACGACGG
CGCCGCGGTGGCGGTCTGGACCACGCCGGAGAGCGTCGAAGCGGGGGCGGTGTTCGCCGAGATCGGCCCG
CGCATGGCCGAGTTGAGCGGTTCCCGGCTGGCCGCGCAGCAACAGATGGAAGGCCTCCTGGCGCCGCACC
GGCCCAAGGAGCCCGCGTGGTTCCTGGCCACCGTCGGCGTCTCGCCCGACCACCAGGGCAAGGGTCTGGG
CAGCGCCGTCGTGCTCCCCGGAGTGGAGGCGGCCGAGCGCGCCGGGGTGCCCGCCTTCCTGGAGACCTCC
GCGCCCCGCAACCTCCCCTTCTACGAGCGGCTCGGCTTCACCGTCACCGCCGACGTCGAGGTGCCCGAAG
GACCGCGCACCTGGTGCATGACCCGCAAGCCCGGTGCCATCGATGCCACTAACTTCTCCCTGTTGAAACA
AGCAGGGGATGTCGAAGAGAATCCCGGGCCAATGGTGAGCAAGGGCGAGGAGCTGTTCACCGGGGTGGTG
CCCATCCTGGTCGAGCTGGACGGCGACGTAAACGGCCACAAGTTCAGCGTGTCCGGCGAGGGCGAGGGCG
ATGCCACCTACGGCAAGCTGACCCTGAAGTTCATCTGCACCACCGGCAAGCTGCCCGTGCCCTGGCCCAC
CCTCGTGACCACCCTGACCTACGGCGTGCAGTGCTTCAGCCGCTACCCCGACCACATGAAGCAGCACGAC
TTCTTCAAGTCCGCCATGCCCGAAGGCTACGTCCAGGAGCGCACCATCTTCTTCAAGGACGACGGCAACT
ACAAGACCCGCGCCGAGGTGAAGTTCGAGGGCGACACCCTGGTGAACCGCATCGAGCTGAAGGGCATCGA
CTTCAAGGAGGACGGCAACATCCTGGGGCACAAGCTGGAGTACAACTACAACAGCCACAACGTCTATATC
ATGGCCGACAAGCAGAAGAACGGCATCAAGGTGAACTTCAAGATCCGCCACAACATCGAGGACGGCAGCG
TGCAGCTCGCCGACCACTACCAGCAGAACACCCCCATCGGCGACGGCCCCGTGCTGCTGCCCGACAACCA
CTACCTGAGCACCCAGTCCGCCCTGAGCAAAGACCCCAACGAGAAGCGCGATCACATGGTCCTGCTGGAG
TTCGTGACCGCCGCCGGGATCACTCTCGGCATGGACGAGCTGTACAAGTAATTAATTAAGCTCGCTGATC
AGCCTCGACTGTGCCTTCTAGTTGCCAGCCATCTGTTGTTTGCCCCTCCCCCGTGCCTTCCTTGACCCTG
GAAGGTGCCACTCCCACTGTCCTTTCCTAATAAAATGAGGAAATTGCATCGCATTGTCTGAGTAGGTGTC
ATTCTATTCTGGGGGGTGGGGTGGGGCAGGACAGCAAGGGGGAGGATTGGGAAGACAATAGCAGGCATGC
TGGGGATGCGGTGGGCTCTATGGCTTCTGAGGCGCGCCCTCGAGAAGGGTAAGAATCCTGTCATAGGCAC
GTATTTAGTGGTAGTTATAAAGTGATTTCTTATTTTTGTCAGTATATATTTGGAATGACACTTAAGGGAT
ATGATTGTGTTTTGATAGGTCCGAGGTAGCTGCGTTGGTTGCGTGTCAAAAGAGAAGAGGATGCTGGATT
TCACCCTTGCACTAACTTGCTTGGCATTTGCACAGAAATCAAACTTAAACTATATTAATTTGATTTTATA
TACTTTTTTTAAAAGGCTGCTGTTTTATTTTTTTATAAATGCAGTCTGCGTTTTATTGCACCGTTTGTTG
CTCTGATAAGGGGCACGTTATGCACGTTCCATTTTGATGTTGTTTTTGAAATCCTTAAAATAAAAATTTT
ATCAAAAATCTAATTTCTTTATTACATTTATTTTATTTTATCAAAGCAATGAAACATAATCCCTTAATAT
TGTAATGAAGTTAAACTTGAGGCTGCATCGTACAACAGAGTAGTCACGTGGTGCGTCATTCTACAGGATG
CACTGCAGGGAAAATAATAGATACATATGGCATTTGTTGCCTTCATTATAAGGCTTAAATAAGGCTTTTA
ATTTTCTGCGGCTCCAGAAATATTTGTTTTTTGTTTTTTTGGTCCAATATGGCTCTTTCAACATTTTGGG
TTGCCGACCCCTGGTCTATAGGGGCCCAGAGACGGAGTCACTGCCAACCGAGACGGTCATAGCTGTTTCC
TGTGTGCCGCTTCCTCGCTCACTGACTCGCTGCGCTCGGTCGTTCGGCTGCGGCGAGCGGTATCAGCTCA
CTCAAAGGCGGTAATACGGTTACCCACAGAATCAGGGGATAACGCAGGAAAGAACATGTGAGCAAAAGGC
CAGCAAAAGGCCAGGAACCGTAAAAAGGCCGCGTTGCTGGCGTTTTTCCATAGGCTCCGCCCCCCTGACG
AGCATCACAAAAATCGACGCTCAAGTCAGAGGTGGCGAAACCCGACAGGACTATAAAGATACCAGGCGTT
TCCCCCTGGAAGCTCCCTCGTGCGCTCTCCTGTTCCGACCCTGCCGCTTACCGGATACCTGTCCGCCTTT
CTCCCTTCGGGAAGCGTGGCGCTTTCTCATAGCTCACGCTGTAGGTATCTCAGTTCGGTGTAGGTCGTTC
GCTCCAAGCTGGGCTGTGTGCACGAACCCCCCGTTCAGCCCGACCGCTGCGCCTTATCCGGTAACTATCG
TCTTGAGTCCAACCCGGTAAGACACGACTTATCGCCACTGGCAGCAGCCACTGGTAACAGGATTAGCAGA
GCGAGGTATGTAGGCGGTGCTACAGAGTTCTTGAAGTGGTGGCCTAACTACGGCTACACTAGAAGAACAG
TATTTGGTATCTGCGCTCTGCTGAAGCCAGTTACCTTCGGAAAAAGAGTTGGTAGCTCTTGATCCGGCAA
ACAAACCACCGCTGGTAGCGGTGGTTTTTTTGTTTGCAAGCAGCAGATTACGCGCAGAAAAAAAGGATCT
CAAGAAGATCCTTTGATCTTTTCTACGGGGTCTGACGCTCAGTGGAACGAAAACTCACGTTAAGGGATTT
TGGTCATGAGATTATCAAAAAGGATCTTCACCTAGATCCTTTTAAATTAAAAATGAAGTTTTAAATCAAT
CTAAAGTATATATGAGTAAACTTGGTCTGACAGTTACCAATGCTTAATCAGTGAGGCACCTATCTCAGCG
ATCTGTCTCTTTCGTTCATCCATAGTTGCCTGACTCCCCGTCGTGTAGATAACTACGATACGGGAGGGCT
TACCATCTGGCCCCAGTGCTGCAATAATACCGCGGGACCCACGCTCACCGGCTCCAGATTTATCAGCAAT
AAACCAGCCAGCCGGAAGGGCCGAGCGCAGAAGTGGTCCTGCAACTTTATCCGCCTCCATCCAGTCTATT
AATTGTTGCCGGGAAGCTAGAGTAAGTAGTTCGCCAGTTAATAGTTTGCGCAACGTTGTTGCCATCGCTA
CAGGCATCGTGGTATCACGCTCGTCGTTTGGTATGGCTTCATTCAGCTCCGGTTCCCAACGATCAAGGCG
AGTTACATGATCCCCCATGTTGCGCAAAAAAGCGGTTAGCTCCTTCGGTCCTCCGATCGTTGTCAGAAGT
AAGTTGGCCGCCGTGTTATCACTCATGGTTATGGCAGCACTACATAATTCTCTTACTGTCATGCCATCCG
TAAGATGCTTTTCTGTGACTGGTGAGTACTCAACCAAGTCATTCTGAGAATAGTGTATGCGGCGACCGAG
TTGCTCTTGCCCGGCGTCAATACGGGATAATACCGCGCCACATAGCAGAACTTTAAAAGTGCTCATCATT
GGAAAACGTTCTTCGGGGCGAAAACTCTCAAGGATCTTACCGCTGTTGAGATCCAGTTCGATGTAACCCA
CTCGTGCACCCAACTGATCTTCAGCATCTTTTACTTTCACCAGCGTTTCTGGGTGAGCAAAAACAGGAAG
GCAAAATGCCGCAAAAAAGGGAATAAGGGCGACACGGAAATGTTGAATACTCATACTCTTCCTTTTTCAA
TATTATTGAAGCATTTATCAGGGTTATTGTCTCATGAGCGGATACATATTTGAATGTATTTAG
Features (pLannotate 1.2.2; 8 found; start..end, strand, type, name):
    118..138     -  CDS            lacZα (fragment): LacZα fragment of β-galactosidase; lacZ fragment
    530..1029    +  promoter       PGK promoter: mouse phosphoglycerate kinase 1 promoter
   1054..1648    +  CDS            PuroR (fragment): puromycin N-acetyltransferase; pac from Streptomyces alboniger; confers resistance to puromycin
   1712..2431    +  CDS            EGFP: the original enhanced GFP (Yang et al., 1996) mammalian codon-optimized
   2459..2683    +  polyA_signal   bGH poly(A) signal: bovine growth hormone polyadenylation signal
   3615..4203    -  rep_origin     ori: high-copy-number ColE1/pMB1/pBR322/pUC origin of replication
   4374..5234    -  CDS            AmpR: β-lactamase; bla; confers resistance to ampicillin, carbenicillin, and related antibiotics
   5235..26      -  promoter       AmpR promoter (across the origin): bla
