[The description below was written by a language model from this plasmid's Addgene catalogue record and pLannotate feature annotations shown in this document.]
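Description:
pMV-Chaplin1_DR is a transposon donor plasmid built on the pMV backbone and catalogued as a mammalian expression vector. It carries the terminal inverted repeats (TIRs) of the Chaplin1_DR DNA transposon, listed as a synthetic insert. It is maintained in E. coli through a high-copy ColE1/pUC-type origin of replication and selected with ampicillin via a β-lactamase gene driven by its native promoter. A short remnant of lacZα is also detected, probably left over from the cloning backbone.

The annotated cargo is a single mammalian reporter/selection cassette. A mouse PGK promoter is followed by a puromycin N-acetyltransferase coding sequence (annotated as a fragment), then EGFP, and the unit ends with a bovine growth hormone polyadenylation signal. The short gap between the PuroR and EGFP reading frames suggests a linker or self-cleaving peptide joining the two, but the feature table does not annotate that element. The TIRs themselves were not recognised by the automated annotation, so their exact positions are not recorded. For a donor design they would be expected to lie in the unannotated regions flanking the cassette, so that the promoter, marker and reporter are mobilised as one unit.

As a donor, the plasmid encodes no transposase. It is meant to be paired with a separately supplied Chaplin1_DR transposase, which would recognise the TIRs, excise the cassette and integrate it into the host genome. Stable puromycin resistance and EGFP fluorescence then report on integration. The construct comes from a survey of the activity of many DNA transposons in human cells, aimed at finding new genome engineering tools.
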