Addgene plasmid #217040: pMV-Chaplin1_DR
Purpose: Donor plasmid of Chaplin1_DR Transposon
Depositing lab: Haoyi Wang. Depositing organization: Institute of Zoology, Chinese Academy of Sciences. Publication: Heterologous survey of 130 DNA transposons in human cells highlights their functional divergence and expands the genome engineering toolbox. Zhang T, Tan S, Tang N, Li Y, Zhang C, Sun J, Guo Y, Gao H, Cai Y, Sun W, Wang C, Fu L, Ma H, Wu Y, Hu X, Zhang X, Gee P, Yan W, Zhao Y, Chen Q, Guo B, Wang H, Zhang YE. Cell. 2024 Jul 11;187(14):3741-3760.e30. doi: 10.1016/j.cell.2024.05.007. Epub 2024 Jun 5. PubMed 38843831.
Backbone
  Vector backbone: pMV
  Vector type: Mammalian Expression
Growth in bacteria
  Bacterial resistance: Ampicillin, 100 μg/mL
  Growth temperature: 37°C
  Growth strain: DH5alpha
  Copy number: High Copy
Gene/Insert
  Gene/Insert name: TIRs of Chaplin1_DR transposon (alt name: Chaplin1_DR)
  Species: Synthetic
  Cloning method: Restriction Enzyme; 5′ cloning site Unknown (unknown if destroyed); 3′ cloning site Unknown (unknown if destroyed)
Terms and licenses: Academic/Nonprofit Terms; Industry Terms: Not Available to Industry
How to cite: pMV-Chaplin1_DR was a gift from Haoyi Wang (Addgene plasmid # 217040 ; http://n2t.net/addgene:217040 ; RRID:Addgene_217040)
